>Addgene plasmid #34880 | Ai32 | depositor full sequence | sequence record 42182 | Ai32 sequence 17238 bps
CCGCGGCAGGCCCTCCGAGCGTGGTGGAGCCGTTCTGTGAGACAGCCGGGTACGAGTCGTGACGCTGGAA
GGGGCAAGCGGGTGGTGGGCAGGAATGCGGTCCGCCCTGCAGCAACCGGAGGGGGAGGGAGAAGGGAGCG
GAAAAGTCTCCACCGGACGCGGCCATGGCTCGGGGGGGGGGGGGCAGCGGAGGASCGCTTCCGGCCGACG
TCTCGTCGCTGATTGGCTTYTTTTCCTCCCGCCGTGTGTGAAAACACAAATGGCGTGTTTTGGTTGGCGT
AAGGCGCCTGTCAGTTAACGGCAGCCGGAGTGCGCAGCCGCCGGCAGCCTCGCTCTGCCCACTGGGTGGG
GCGGGAGGTAGGTGGGGTGAGGCGAGCTGNACGTGCGGGCGCGGTCGGCCTCTGGCGGGGCGGGGGAGGG
GAGGGAGGGTCAGCGAAAGTAGCTCGCGCGCGAGCGGCCGCCCACCCTCCCCTTCCTCTGGGGGAGTCGT
TTTACCCGCCGCCGGCCGGGCCTCGTCGTCTGATTGGCTCTCGGGGCCCAGAAAACTGGCCCTTGCCATT
GGCTCGTGTTCGTGCAAGTTGAGTCCATCCGCCGGCCAGCGGGGGCGGCGAGGAGGCGCTCCCAGGTTCC
GGCCCTCCCCTCGGCCCCGCGCCGCAGAGTCTGGCCGCGCGCCCCTGCGCAACGTGGCAGGAAGCGCGCG
CTGGGGGCGGGGACGGGCAGTAGGGCTGAGCGGCTGCGGGGCGGGTGCAAGCACGTTTCCGACTTGAGTT
GCCTCAAGAGGGGCGTGCTGAGCCAGACCTCCATCGCGCACTCCGGGGAGTGGAGGGAAGGAGCGAGGGC
TCAGTTGGGCTGTTTTGGAGGCAGGAAGCACTTGCTCTCCCAAAGTCGCTCTGAGTTGTTATCAGTAAGG
GAGCTGCAGTGGAGTAGGCGGGGAGAAGGCCGCACCCTTCTCCGGAGGGGGGAGGGGAGTGTTGCAATAC
CTTTCTGGGAGTTCTCTGCTGCCTCCTGGCTTCTGAGGACCGCCCTGGGCCTGGGAGAATCCCTTGCCCC
CTCTTCCCCTCGTGATCTGCAACTCCAGTCTTTCTAGTTAATTAACCGTTTAAACAATTCTGCAGGAATC
TAGTTATTAATAGTAATCAATTACGGGGTCATTAGTTCATAGCCCATATATGGAGTTCCGCGTTACATAA
CTTACGGTAAATGGCCCGCCTGGCTGACCGCCCAACGACCCCCGCCCATTGACGTCAATAATGACGTATG
TTCCCATAGTAACGCCAATAGGGACTTTCCATTGACGTCAATGGGTGGAGTATTTACGGTAAACTGCCCA
CTTGGCAGTACATCAAGTGTATCATATGCCAAGTACGCCCCCTATTGACGTCAATGACGGTAAATGGCCC
GCCTGGCATTATGCCCAGTACATGACCTTATGGGACTTTCCTACTTGGCAGTACATCTACGTATTAGTCA
TCGCTATTACCATGGTCGAGGTGAGCCCCACGTTCTGCTTCACTCTCCCCATCTCCCCCCCCTCCCCACC
CCCAATTTTGTATTTATTTATTTTTTAATTATTTTGTGCAGCGATGGGGGCGGGGGGGGGGGGGGGGCGC
GCGCCAGGCGGGGCGGGGCGGGGCGAGGGGCGGGGCGGGGCGAGGCGGAGAGGTGCGGCGGCAGCCAATC
AGAGCGGCGCGCTCCGAAAGTTTCCTTTTATGGCGAGGCGGCGGCGGCGGCGGCCCTATAAAAAGCGAAG
CGCGCGGCGGGCGGGGAGTCGCTGCGACGCTGCCTTCGCCCCGTGCCCCGCTCCGCCGCCGCCTCGCGCC
GCCCGCCCCGGCTCTGACTGACCGCGTTACTCCCACAGGTGAGCGGGCGGGACGGCCCTTCTCCTCCGGG
CTGTAATTAGCGCTTGGTTTAATGACGGCTTGTTTCTTTTCTGTGGCTGCGTGAAAGCCTTGAGGGGCTC
CGGGAGGGCCCTTTGTGCGGGGGGAGCGGCTCGGGGGGTGCGTGCGTGTGTGTGTGCGTGGGGAGCGCCG
CGTGCGGCTCCGCGCTGCCCGGCGGCTGTGAGCGCTGCGGGCGCGGCGCGGGGCTTTGTGCGCTCCGCAG
TGTGCGCGAGGGGAGCGCGGCCGGGGGCGGTGCCCCGCGGTGCGGGGGGGGCTGCGAGGGGAACAAAGGC
TGCGTGCGGGGTGTGTGCGTGGGGGGGTGAGCAGGGGGTGTGGGCGCGTCGGTCGGGCTGCAACCCCCCC
TGCACCCCCCTCCCCGAGTTGCTGAGCACGGCCCGGCTTCGGGTGCGGGGCTCCGTACGGGGCGTGGCGC
GGGGCTCGCCGTGCCGGGCGGGGGGTGGCGGCAGGTGGGGGTGCCGGGCGGGGCGGGGCCGCCTCGGGCC
GGGGAGGGCTCGGGGGAGGGGCGCGGCGGCCCCCGGAGCGCCGGCGGCTGTCGAGGCGCGGCGAGCCGCA
GCCATTGCCTTTTATGGTAATCGTGCGAGAGGGCGCAGGGACTTCCTTTGTCCCAAATCTGTGCGGAGCC
GAAATCTGGGAGGCGCCGCCGCACCCCCTCTAGCGGGCGCGGGGCGAAGCGGTGCGGCGCCGGCAGGAAG
GAAATGGGCGGGGAGGGCCTTCGTGCGTCGCCGCGCCGCCGTCCCCTTCTCCCTCTCCAGCCTCGGGGCT
GTCCGCGGGGGGACGGCTGCCTTCGGGGGGGACGGGGCAGGGCGGGGTTCGGCTTCTGGCGTGTGACCGG
CGGCTCTAGAGCCTCTGCTAACCATGTTCATGCCTTCTTCTTTTTCCTACAGCTCCTGGGCAACGTGCTG
GTTATTGTGCTGTCTCATCATTTTGGCAAAGAATTGATTTGATACCGCGGGCCCTAAGAAGTTCCTATTC
TCTAGAAAGTATAGGAACTTCGTCGACATTTAAATCATTTAAATATAACTTCGTATAATGTATGCTATAC
GAAGTTATTCGCGATGAATAAATGAAAGCTTGCAGATCTGCGACTCTAGAGGATCTGCGACTCTAGAGGA
TCATAATCAGCCNTACCACATTTTGTAGAGGTTTTACTNGCTTTAAAAAACCTCCCACACCTCCCCCTGA
ACCTGAAACATAAAATGAATGCAATTGTTGTTGTTAACTTGTTTATTGCAGCTTATAATGGTTACAAATA
AAGCAATAGCATCACAAATTTCACAAATAAAGCATTTTTTTCACTGCATTCTAGTTGTGGTTTGTCCAAA
CTCATCAATGTATCTTATCATGTCTGGATCTGCGACTCTAGAGGATCATAATCAGCCATACCACATTTGT
AGAGGTTTTACTTGCTTTAAAAAACCTCCCACACCTCCCCCTGAACCTGAAACATAAAATGAATGCAATT
GTTGTTGTTAACTTGTTTATTGCAGCTTATAATGGTTACAAATAAAGCAATAGCATCACAAATTTCACAA
ATAAAGCATTTTTTTCACTGCATTCTAGTTGTGGTTTGTCCAAACTCATCAATGTATCTTATCATGTCTG
GATCTGCGACTCTAGAGGATCATAATCAGCCATACCACATTTGTAGAGGTTTTACTTGCTTTAAAAAACC
TCCCACACCTCCCCCTGAACCTGAAACATAAAATGAATGCAATTGTTGTTGTTAACTTGTTTATTGCAGC
TTATAATGGTTACAAATAAAGCAATAGCATCACAAATTTCACAAATAAAGCATTTTTTTCACTGCATTCT
AGTTGTGGTTTGTCCAAACTCATCAATGTATCTTATCATGTCTGGATCCCCATCAAGCTGATCCGGAACC
CTTAATATAACTTCGTATAATGTATGCTATACGAAGTTATTAGGTCCCTCGACCTGCAGCCCAAGCTAGA
TCGAATTCGGCCGGCCCCTTCACGTGTTGCACTTAACGCGGCCTAGGTTACGCGCCATTTAAATCCTGGC
CGGCCTTGCCACCATGGATTATGGAGGCGCCCTGAGTGCCGTTGGGCGCGAGCTGCTATTTGTAACGAAC
CCAGTAGTCGTCAATGGCTCTGTACTTGTGCCTGAGGACCAGTGTTACTGCGCGGGCTGGATTGAGTCGC
GTGGCACAAACGGTGCCCAAACGGCGTCGAACGTGCTGCAATGGCTTGCTGCTGGCTTCTCCATCCTACT
GCTTATGTTTTACGCCTACCAAACATGGAAGTCAACCTGCGGCTGGGAGGAGATCTATGTGTGCGCTATC
GAGATGGTCAAGGTGATTCTCGAGTTCTTCTTCGAGTTTAAGAACCCGTCCATGCTGTATCTAGCCACAG
GCCACCGCGTCCAGTGGTTGCGTTACGCCGAGTGGCTTCTCACCTGCCCGGTCATTCTCATTCGCCTGTC
AAACCTGACGGGCTTGTCCAACGACTACAGCAGGCGCACCATGGGTCTGCTTGTGTCTGATATTGGCACA
ATTGTGTGGGGCGCCACTTCCGCCATGGCCACCGGATACGTCAAGGTCATCTTCTTCTGCCTGGGTCTGT
GTTATGGTGCTAACACGTTCTTTCACGCTGCCAAGGCCTACATCGAGGGTTACCACACCGTGCCGAAGGG
CCGGTGTCGCCAGGTGGTGACTGGCATGGCTTGGCTCTTCTTCGTATCATGGGGTATGTTCCCCATCCTG
TTCATCCTCGGCCCCGAGGGCTTCGGCGTCCTGAGCGTGTACGGCTCCACCGTCGGCCACACCATCATTG
ACCTGATGTCGAAGAACTGCTGGGGTCTGCTCGGCCACTACCTGCGCGTGCTGATCCACGAGCATATCCT
CATCCACGGCGACATTCGCAAGACCACCAAATTGAACATTGGTGGCACTGAGATTGAGGTCGAGACGCTG
GTGGAGGACGAGGCCGAGGCTGGCGCAGTACCCGCGGCCGCCACCATGGTGAGCAAGGGCGAGGAGCTGT
TCACCGGGGTGGTGCCCATCCTGGTCGAGCTGGACGGCGACGTAAACGGCCACAAGTTCAGCGTGTCCGG
CGAGGGCGAGGGCGATGCCACCTACGGCAAGCTGACCCTGAAGTTCATCTGCACCACCGGCAAGCTGCCC
GTGCCCTGGCCCACCCTCGTGACCACCTTCGGCTACGGCCTGCAGTGCTTCGCCCGCTACCCCGACCACA
TGAAGCAGCACGACTTCTTCAAGTCCGCCATGCCCGAAGGCTACGTCCAGGAGCGCACCATCTTCTTCAA
GGACGACGGCAACTACAAGACCCGCGCCGAGGTGAAGTTCGAGGGCGACACCCTGGTGAACCGCATCGAG
CTGAAGGGCATCGACTTCAAGGAGGACGGCAACATCCTGGGGCACAAGCTGGAGTACAACTACAACAGCC
ACAACGTCTATATCATGGCCGACAAGCAGAAGAACGGCATCAAGGTGAACTTCAAGATCCGCCACAACAT
CGAGGACGGCAGCGTGCAGCTCGCCGACCACTACCAGCAGAACACCCCCATCGGCGACGGCCCCGTGCTG
CTGCCCGACAACCACTACCTGAGCTACCAGTCCGCCCTGAGCAAAGACCCCAACGAGAAGCGCGATCACA
TGGTCCTGCTGGAGTTCGTGACCGCCGCCGGGATCACTCTCGGCATGGACGAGCTGTACAAGGGTTCCGG
ATAAAGCGGCCGCCGGCAAGTGAATTCAGGCCGGCCATTTAAATGGCGCGTTTTATCTTACCGAAGGTTC
CTAGGGCTTATCGATAATCAACCTCTGGATTACAAAATTTGTGAAAGATTGACTGGTATTCTTAACTATG
TTGCTCCTTTTACGCTATGTGGATACGCTGCTTTAATGCCTTTGTATCATGCTATTGCTTCCCGTATGGC
TTTCATTTTCTCCTCCTTGTATAAATCCTGGTTGCTGTCTCTTTATGAGGAGTTGTGGCCCGTTGTCAGG
CAACGTGGCGTGGTGTGCACTGTGTTTGCTGACGCAACCCCCACTGGTTGGGGCATTGCCACCACCTGTC
AGCTCCTTTCCGGGACTTTCGCTTTCCCCCTCCCTATTGCCACGGCGGAACTCATCGCCGCCTGCCTTGC
CCGCTGCTGGACAGGGGCTCGGCTGTTGGGCACTGACAATTCCGTGGTGTTGTCGGGGAAATCATCGTCC
TTTCCTTGGCTGCTCGCCTGTGTTGCCACCTGGATTCTGCGCGGGACGTCCTTCTGCTACGTCCCTTCGG
CCCTCAATCCAGCGGACCTTCCTTCCCGCGGCCTGCTGCCGGCTCTGCGGCCTCTTCCGCGTCTTCGCCT
TCGCCCTCAGACGAGTCGGATCTCCCTTTGGGCCGCCTCCCCGCATCGATACCGCCTAGGGCCTCGACTG
TGCCTTCTAGTTGCCAGCCATCTGTTGTTTGCCCCTCCCCCGTGCCTTCCTTGACCCTGGAAGGTGCCAC
TCCCACTGTCCTTTCCTAATAAAATGAGGAAATTGCATCGCATTGTCTGAGTAGGTGTCATTCTATTCTG
GGGGGTGGGGTGGGGCAGGACAGCAAGGGGGAGGATTGGGAAGACAATAGCAGGCATGCTGGGGATATCT
TTCACCGGTGTGGTGCCAGGGCGTGCCCTTGGGCTCCCCGGGCGCGGCGGCCGCATCGAATTCTACCGGG
TAGGGGAGGCGCTTTTCCCAAGGCAGTCTGGAGCATGCGCTTTAGCAGCCCCGCTGGGCACTTGGCGCTA
CACAAGTGGCCTCTGGCCTCGCACACATTCCACATCCACCGGTAGGCGCCAACCGGCTCCGTTCTTTGGT
GGCCCCTTCGCGCCACCTTCTACTCCTCCCCTAGTCAGGAAGTTCCCCCCCGCCCCGCAGCTCGCGTCGT
GCAGGACGTGACAAATGGAAGTAGCACGTCTCACTAGTCTCGTGCAGATGGACAGCACCGCTGAGCAATG
GAAGCGGGTAGGCCTTTGGGGCAGCGGCCAATAGCAGCTTTGCTCCTTCGCTTTCTGGGCTCAGAGGCTG
GGAAGGGGTGGGTCCGGGGGCGGGCTCAGGGGCGGGCTCAGGGGCGGGGCGGGCGCCCGAAGGTCCTCCG
GAGGCCCGGCATTCTGCACGCTTCAAAAGCGCACGTCTGCCGCGCTGTTCTCCTCTTCCTCATCTCCGGG
CCTTTCGACCTGCAATCGCCGCTAGCGAAGTTCCTATTCTCTAGAAAGTATAGGAACTTCGCCACCATGG
GATCGGCCATTGAACAAGATGGATTGCACGCAGGTTCTCCGGCCGCTTGGGTGGAGAGGCTATTCGGCTA
TGACTGGGCACAACAGACAATCGGCTGCTCTGATGCCGCCGTGTTCCGGCTGTCAGCGCAGGGGCGCCCG
GTTCTTTTTGTCAAGACCGACCTGTCCGGTGCCCTGAATGAACTGCAGGACGAGGCAGCGCGGCTATCGT
GGCTGGCCACGACGGGCGTTCCTTGCGCAGCTGTGCTCGACGTTGTCACTGAAGCGGGAAGGGACTGGCT
GCTATTGGGCGAAGTGCCGGGGCAGGATCTCCTGTCATCTCACCTTGCTCCTGCCGAGAAAGTATCCATC
ATGGCTGATGCAATGCGGCGGCTGCATACGCTTGATCCGGCTACCTGCCCATTCGACCACCAAGCGAAAC
ATCGCATCGAGCGAGCACGTACTCGGATGGAAGCCGGTCTTGTCGATCAGGATGATCTGGACGAAGAGCA
TCAGGGGCTCGCGCCAGCCGAACTGTTCGCCAGGCTCAAGGCGCGCATGCCCGACGGCGATGATCTCGTC
GTGACCCATGGCGATGCCTGCTTGCCGAATATCATGGTGGAAAATGGCCGCTTTTCTGGATTCATCGACT
GTGGCCGGCTGGGTGTGGCGGACCGCTATCAGGACATAGCGTTGGCTACCCGTGATATTGCTGAAGAGCT
TGGCGGCGAATGGGCTGACCGCTTCCTCGTGCTTTACGGTATCGCCGCTCCCGATTCGCAGCGCATCGCC
TTCTATCGCCTTCTTGACGAGTTCTTCTGAGGGGATCCGCTGTAAGTCTGCAGAAATTGATGATCTATTA
AACAATAAAGATGTCCACTAAAATGGAAGTTTTTCCTGTCATACTTTGTTAAGAAGGGTGAGAACAGAGT
ACCTACATTTTGAATGGAAGGATTGGAGCTACGGGGGTGGGGGTGGGGTGGGATTAGATAAATGCCTGCT
CTTTACTGAAGGCTCTTTACTATTGCTTTATGATAATGTTTCATAGTTGGATATCATAATTTAAACAAGC
AAAACCAAATTAAGGGCCAGCTCATTCCTCCCACTCATGATCTATAGATCTATAGATCTCTCGTGGGATC
ATTGTTTTTCTCTTGATTCCCACTTTGTGGTTCTAAGTACTGTGGTTTCCAAATGTGTCAGTTTCATAGC
CTGAAGAACGAGATCAGCAGCCTCTGTTCCACATACACTTCATTCTCAGTATTGTTTTGCCAAGTTCTAA
TTCCATCAGAAAGCTTGCAGAAGATCTCCCCAACTGGGGTAACCTTTGAGTTCTCTCAGTTGGGGGGGCG
CGCCCTAGAAGATGGGCGGGAGTCTTCTGGGCAGGCTTAAAGGCTAACCTGGTGTGTGGGCGTTGTCCTG
CAGGGGAATTGAACAGGTGTAAAATTGGAGGGACAAGACTTCCCACAGATTTTCGGTTTTGTCGGGAAGT
TTTTTAATAGGGGCAAATAGGAAAATGGAGGATAGGAGTCATCTGGGGTTTATGCAGCAAAACTACAGGT
ATATTGCTTGTATCCGCCTCGGAGATTTCCATGAGGAGATAAAGACATGTCACCCGAGTTTATACTCTCC
TGCTTAGATCCTACTACAGTATGAAATACAGTGTYGCGAGGTAGACTATGTAAGCAGATTTAATCATTTT
AAAGAGCCCAGTACTTCATATCCATTTCTCCCGCTCCTTCTGCAGCCTTATCAAAAGGTATTTAGAACAC
TCATTTTAGCCCCATTTTCATTTATTATACTGGCTTATCCAACCCCTAGACAGAGCATTGGCATTTTCCC
TTTCCTGATCTTAGAAGTCTGATGACTCATGAAACCAGACAGATTAGTTACATACACCACAAATCGAGGC
TGTAGCTGGGGCCTCAACACTGCAGTTCTTTTATAACTCCTTAGTACACTTTTTGTTGATCCTTTGCCTT
GATCCTTAATTTTCAGTGTCTATCACCTCTCCCGTCAGGTGGTGTTCCACATTTGGGCCTATTCTCAGTC
CAGGGAGTTTTACAACAATAGATGTATTGAGAATCCAACCTAAAGCTTAACTTTCCACTCCCATGAATGC
CTCTCTCCTTTTTCTCCATTATAACTGAGCTATWACCATTAATGGTTTCAGGTGGATGTCTCCTCCCCCA
ATATACCTGATGTATCTACATATTGCCAGGCTGATATTTTAAGACATWAAAGGTATATTTCATTATTGAG
CCACATGGTATTGATTACTGCTACTAAAATTTTGTCATTGTACACATCTGTAAAAGGTGGTTCCTTTTGG
AATGCAAAGTTCAGGTGTTTGTTGTCTTTCCTGACCTAAGGTCTTGTGAGCTTGTATTTTTTCTATTTAA
GCAGTGCTTTCTCTTGGACTGGCTTGACTCATGGCATTCTACACGTTATTGCTGGTCTAAATGTGATTTT
GCCAAGCTTCTTCAGGACCTATAATTTTGCTTGACTTGTAGCCAAACACAAGTAAAATGATTAAGCAACA
AATGTATTTGTGAAGCTTGGTTTTTAGGTTGTTGTGTTGTGTGTGCTTGTGCTCTATAATAATACTATCC
AGGGGCTGGAGAGGTGGCTCGGAGTTCAAGAGCACAGACTGCTCTTCCAGAAGTCCTGAGTTCAATTCCC
AGCAACCACATGGTGGCTCACAACCATCTGTAATGGGATCTGATGCCCTCTTCTGGTGTGTCTGAAGACC
ACAAGTGTATTCACATTAAATAAATAATCCTCCTTCTTCTTCTTTTTTTTTTTTTAAAGAGAATWCTGTC
TCCAGTAGAATTACTGAAGTAATGAAATACTTTGTGTTTGTTCCAATATGGWAGCCAATAATCAAATACT
CTTWAGCACTGGAAATGTACCAAGGAACTATTTTATTTAAGTGWACTGTGGACAGAGGAGCCATAACTGC
AGACTTGTGGGATACAGAAGACCAATGCAGACTTAATGTCTTTTCTCTTACACTAAGCAATAAAGAAATA
AAAATTGAACTTCTAGTATCCTATTTGTTAAACTGCTAGCTTTACTAACTTTTGTGCTTCATCTATACAA
AGCTGAAAGCTAAGTCTGCAGCCATTACTAAACATGAAAGCAAGTAATGATAATTTTGGATTTCAAAAAT
GTAGGGCCAGAGTTTAGCCAGCCAGTGGTGGTGCTTGCCTTTATGCCTTAATCCCAGCACTCTGGAGGCA
GAGACAGGCAGATCTCTGAGTTTGAGCCCAGCCTGGTCTACACATCAAGTTCTATCTAGGATAGCCAGGA
ATACACACAGAAACCCTGTTGGGGAGGGGGGCTCTGAGATTTCATAAAATTATAATTGAAGCATTCCCTA
ATGAGCCACTATGGATGTGGCTAAATCCGTCTACCTTTCTGATGAGATTTGGGTATTATTTTTTCTGTCT
CTGCTGTTGGTTGGGTCTTTTGACACTGTGGGCTTTCTTAAAGCCTCCTTCCCTGCCATGTGGTCTCTTG
TTTGCTACTAACTTCCCATGGCTTAAATGGCATGGCTTTTTGCCTTCTAAGGGCAGCTGCTGAGWTTTGC
AGCCTGATTTCCAGGGTGGGGTTGGGAAATCTTTCAAACACTAAAATTGTCCTTTAATTTTTTTTTAAAA
AATGGGTTATATAATAAACCTCATAAAATAGTTATGAGGAGTGAGGTGGACTAATATTAATGAGTCCCTC
CCCTATAAAAGAGCTATTAAGGCTTTTTGTCTTATACTAACTTTTTTTTTAAATGTGGTATCTTTAGAAC
CAAGGGTCTTAGAGTTTTAGTATACAGAAACTGTTGCATCGCTTAATCAGATTTTCTAGTTTCAAATCCA
GAGAATCCAAATTCTTCACAGCCAAAGTCAAATTAAGAATTTCTGACTTTAATGTTATTTGCTACTGTGA
ATATAAAATGATAGCTTTTCCTGAGGCAGGGTCTCACTATGTATCTCTGCCTGATCTGCAACAAGATATG
TAGACTAAAGTTCTGCCTGCTTTTGTCTCCTGAATACTAAGGTTAAAATGTAGTAATACTTTTGGAACTT
GCAGGTCAGATTCTTTTATAGGGGACACACTAAGGGAGCTTGGGTGATAGTTGGTAAATGTGTTTAAGTG
ATGAAAACTTGAATTATTATCACCGCAACCTACTTTTTAAAAAAAAAAGCCAGGCCTGTTAGAGCATGCT
AAGGGATCCCTAGGACTTGCTGAGCACACAAGAGTAGTACTTGGCAGGCTCCTGGTGAGAGCATATTTCA
AAAAACAAGGCAGACAACCAAGAAACTACAGTAAGGTTACCTGTCTTTAACCATCTGCATATACACAGGG
ATATTAAAATATTCCAAATAATATTTCATTCAAGTTTTCCCCCATCAAATTGGGACATGGATTTCTCCGG
TGAATAGGCAGAGTTGGAAACTAAACAAATGTTGGTTTTGTGATTTGTGAAATTGTTTTCAAGTGATAGT
TAAAGCCCATGAGATACAGAACAAAGCTGCTATTTCGAGGTCTCTTGGTTATACTCAGAAGCACTTCTTT
GGGTTTCCCTGCACTATCCTGATCATGTGCTAGGCCTWCCTTAGGCTGATTGTTGTTCAAATAACTTAAG
TTTCCTGTCAGGTGATGTCATATGATTTCATATATCAAGGCAAAACATGTTATATATGTTAAACATTTGK
ACTTAATGTGAAAGTTAGGTCTTTGTGGGTTTTGATTTTAATTTCAAAACCTGAGCTAAATAAGTCATTT
TACATGTCTTACATTTGGTGAATTGTATATTGTGGTTTGCAGGCAAGACTCTCTGACCTAGTAACCCTCC
TATAGAGCACTTTGCTGGGTCACAAGTCTAGGAGTCAAGCATTTCACCTTGAAGTTGAGACGTTTTGTTA
GTGTATACTAGTTATATGTTGGAGGACATGTTTATCCAGAAGATATTCAGGACTATTTTTGACTGGGCTA
AGGAATTGATTCTGATTAGCACTGTTAGTGAGCATTGAGTGGCCTTTAGGCTTGAATTGGAGTCACTTGT
ATATCTCAAATAATGCTGGCCTTTTTTWAAAAGCCCTTGTTCTTTATCACCCTGTTTTCTACATAATTTT
TGTTCAAAGAAATACTTGTTTGGATCTCCTTTTGACAACAATAGCATGTTTTCAAGCCATATTTTTTTTC
CTTTTTTTTTTTTTTTTTGGTTTTTCGAGACAGGGTTTCTCTGTATAGCCCTGGCTGTCCTGGAACTCAC
TTTGTAGACCAGGCTGGCCTCGAACTCAGAAATCCGCCTGCCTCTGCCTCCTGAGTGCCGGGATTAAAGG
CGTGCACCACCACGCCTGGCTAAGTTGGATATTTTGTATATAACTATAACCAATACTAACTCCACTGGGT
GGATTTTTAATTCAGTCAGTAGTCTTAAGTGGTCTTTATTGGCCCTTATTAAAATCTACTGTTCACTCTA
ACAGAGGCTGTTGGACTAGTGGSACTAAGCAACTTCCTACGGATATACTAGCAGATAAGGGTCAGGGATA
GAAACTAGTCTAGCGTTTTGTATACCTACCAGCTTATACTACCTTGTTCTGATAGAAATATTTAGGACAT
CTAGCTTATCGATCCGTCGACGGTATCGATAAGCTTGATATCGAATTCTACCGGGTAGGGGAGGCGCTTT
TCCAAGGCAGTCTGAGCATGCGCTTAGCAGCCCCGCTGGCACTTGGCGCTACACAAGTGGCCTYTGGCCT
CGCACACATTCCACATCCACCGGTAGGCGCCAACCGGCTCCGTTCTTTGGTGGCCCCTTCGCGCCACCTT
CTWCTCCTCCCCTAGTCAGGAAGTTCCCCCCCGCCCCGCAGCTCGCGTCGTSAGGACGTGACAAATGGAA
GTAGCACGTCTCACTAGTCTCGTCAGATGGACAGCACCGCTGAGCAATGGAAGCGGGTAGGCCTTTGGGG
CAGCGGCCAATAGCAGCTTTGCTCCTTCGCTTTCTGGGCTCAGAGGCTGGGAAGGGGTGGGTCCGGGGGC
GGGCTCAGGGGCGGGCTCAGGGGCGGGGCGGGCGCCCGAAGGTCCTCCGGAGGCCCGGCATTCTGCACGC
TTCAAAAGCGCACGTCTGCCGCGCTGTTCTCCTCTTCCTCATCTCCGGGCCTTTCGACCTGCAGGTCCTC
GCCATGGATCCTGATGATGTTGTTATTCTTCTAATCTTTTGTATGGAAAACTTTTCTTCGTACCACGGGA
CTAAACCTGGTTATGTAGATTCCATTCAAAAAGGTATACAAAAGCCAAAATCTGGTACACAAGGAAATTA
TGACGATGATTGGAAAGGGTTTTATAGTACCGACAATAAATACGACGCTGCGGGATACTCTGTAGATAAT
GAAAACCCGCTCTCTGGAAAAGCTGGAGGCGTGGTCAAAGTGACGTATCCAGGACTGACGAAGGTTCTCG
CACTAAAAGTGGATAATGCCGAAACTATTAAGAAAGAGTTAGGTTTAAGTCTCACTGAACCGTTGATGGA
GCAAGTCGGAACGGAAGAGTTTATCAAAAGGTTCGGTGATGGTGCTTCGCGTGTAGTGCTCAGCCTTCCC
TTCGCTGAGGGGAGTTCTAGCGTTGAATATATTAATAACTGGGAACAGGCGAAAGCGTTAAGCGTAGAAC
TTGAGATTAATTTTGAAACCCGTGGAAAACGTGGCCAAGATGCGATGTATGAGTATATGGCTCAAGCCTG
TGCAGGAAATCGTGTCAGGCGATCTCTTTGTGAAGGAACCTTACTTCTGTGGTGTGACATAATTGGACAA
ACTACCTACAGAGATTTAAAGCTCTAAGGTAAATATAAAATTTTTAAGTGTATAATGTGTTAAACTACTG
ATTCTAATTGTTTGTGTATTTTAGATTCCAACCTATGGAACTGATGAATGGGAGCAGTGGTGGAATGCAG
ATCCTAGAGCTCGCTGATCAGCCTCGACTGTGCCTTCTAGTTGCCAGCCATCTGTTGTTTGCCCCTCCCC
CGTGCCTTCCTTGACCCTGGAAGGTGCCACTCCCACTGTCCTTTCCTAATAAAATGAGGAAATTGCATCG
CATTGTCTGAGTAGGTGTCATTCTATTCTGGGGGGTGGGGTGGGGCAGGACAGCAAGGGGGAGGATTGGG
AAGACAATAGCAGGCATGCTGGGGATGCGGTGGGCTCTATGGCTTCTGAGGCGGAAAGAACCAGCTGGGG
CTCGACCTCGAGGGGGGGCCCGGTACCCAGCTTTTGTTCCCTTTAGTGAGGGTTAATTGCGCGCTTGGCG
TAATCATGGTCATAGCTGTTTCCTGTGTGAAATTGTTATCCGCTCACAATTCCACACAACATACGAGCCG
GAAGCATAAAGTGTAAAGCCTGGGGTGCCTAATGAGTGAGCTAACTCACATTAATTGCGTTGCGCTCACT
GCCCGCTTTCCAGTCGGGAAACCTGTCGTGCCAGCTGCATTAATGAATCGGCCAACGCGCGGGGAGAGGC
GGTTTGCGTATTGGGCGCTCTTCCGCTTCCTCGCTCACTGACTCGCTGCGCTCGGTCGTTCGGCTGCGGC
GAGCGGTATCAGCTCACTCAAAGGCGGTAATACGGTTATCCACAGAATCAGGGGATAACGCAGGAAAGAA
CATGTGAGCAAAAGGCCAGCAAAAGGCCAGGAACCGTAAAAAGGCCGCGTTGCTGGCGTTTTTCCATAGG
CTCCGCCCCCCTGACGAGCATCACAAAAATCGACGCTCAAGTCAGAGGTGGCGAAACCCGACAGGACTAT
AAAGATACCAGGCGTTTCCCCCTGGAAGCTCCCTCGTGCGCTCTCCTGTTCCGACCCTGCCGCTTACCGG
ATACCTGTCCGCCTTTCTCCCTTCGGGAAGCGTGGCGCTTTCTCATAGCTCACGCTGTAGGTATCTCAGT
TCGGTGTAGGTCGTTCGCTCCAAGCTGGGCTGTGTGCACGAACCCCCCGTTCAGCCCGACCGCTGCGCCT
TATCCGGTAACTATCGTCTTGAGTCCAACCCGGTAAGACACGACTTATCGCCACTGGCAGCAGCCACTGG
TAACAGGATTAGCAGAGCGAGGTATGTAGGCGGTGCTACAGAGTTCTTGAAGTGGTGGCCTAACTACGGC
TACACTAGAAGGACAGTATTTGGTATCTGCGCTCTGCTGAAGCCAGTTACCTTCGGAAAAAGAGTTGGTA
GCTCTTGATCCGGCAAACAAACCACCGCTGGTAGCGGTGGTTTTTTTGTTTGCAAGCAGCAGATTACGCG
CAGAAAAAAAGGATCTCAAGAAGATCCTTTGATCTTTTCTACGGGGTCTGACGCTCAGTGGAACGAAAAC
TCACGTTAAGGGATTTTGGTCATGAGATTATCAAAAAGGATCTTCACCTAGATCCTTTTAAATTAAAAAT
GAAGTTTTAAATCAATCTAAAGTATATATGAGTAAACTTGGTCTGACAGTTACCAATGCTTAATCAGTGA
GGCACCTATCTCAGCGATCTGTCTATTTCGTTCATCCATAGTTGCCTGACTCCCCGTCGTGTAGATAACT
ACGATACGGGAGGGCTTACCATCTGGCCCCAGTGCTGCAATGATACCGCGAGACCCACGCTCACCGGCTC
CAGATTTATCAGCAATAAACCAGCCAGCCGGAAGGGCCGAGCGCAGAAGTGGTCCTGCAACTTTATCCGC
CTCCATCCAGTCTATTAATTGTTGCCGGGAAGCTAGAGTAAGTAGTTCGCCAGTTAATAGTTTGCGCAAC
GTTGTTGCCATTGCTACAGGCATCGTGGTGTCACGCTCGTCGTTTGGTATGGCTTCATTCAGCTCCGGTT
CCCAACGATCAAGGCGAGTTACATGATCCCCCATGTTGTGCAAAAAAGCGGTTAGCTCCTTCGGTCCTCC
GATCGTTGTCAGAAGTAAGTTGGCCGCAGTGTTATCACTCATGGTTATGGCAGCACTGCATAATTCTCTT
ACTGTCATGCCATCCGTAAGATGCTTTTCTGTGACTGGTGAGTACTCAACCAAGTCATTCTGAGAATAGT
GTATGCGGCGACCGAGTTGCTCTTGCCCGGCGTCAATACGGGATAATACCGCGCCACATAGCAGAACTTT
AAAAGTGCTCATCATTGGAAAACGTTCTTCGGGGCGAAAACTCTCAAGGATCTTACCGCTGTTGAGATCC
AGTTCGATGTAACCCACTCGTGCACCCAACTGATCTTCAGCATCTTTTACTTTCACCAGCGTTTCTGGGT
GAGCAAAAACAGGAAGGCAAAATGCCGCAAAAAAGGGAATAAGGGCGACACGGAAATGTTGAATACTCAT
ACTCTTCCTTTTTCAATATTATTGAAGCATTTATCAGGGTTATTGTCTCATGAGCGGATACATATTTGAA
TGTATTTAGAAAAATAAACAAATAGGGGTTCCGCGCACATTTCCCCGAAAAGTGCCACCTAAATTGTAAG
CGTTAATATTTTGTTAAAATTCGCGTTAAATTTTTGTTAAATCAGCTCATTTTTTAACCAATAGGCCGAA
ATCGGCAAAATCCCTTATAAATCAAAAGAATAGACCGAGATAGGGT
[37 nt withheld, positions 16707-16743]
AAAGAACGTGGACTCCAACGTCAAAGG
[49 nt withheld, positions 16771-16819]
T
[91 nt withheld, positions 16821-16911]
G
[124 nt withheld, positions 16913-17036]
CCCATTCGCCATTCAGGCTGCGCAACTGTTGGGAAGGGCGATCGGTGCGGGCCTCTTCGCTATTACGCCA
GCTGGCGAAAGGGGGATGTGCTGCAAGGCGATTAAGTTGGGTAACGCCAGGGTTTTCCCAGTCACGACGT
TGTAAAACGACGGCCAGTGAGCGCGCGTAATACGACTCACTATAGGGCGAATTGGAGCTCCA
Features (pLannotate 1.2.2; 43 found; start..end, strand, type, name):
      3..1087    +  misc_feature   Rosa26 left arm: left homology arm from intron 1 of the mouse Rosa26 gene (Soriano, 1999)
   1181..1484    +  enhancer       CMV enhancer: human cytomegalovirus immediate early enhancer
   1486..1763    +  promoter       chicken β-actin promoter: No description available
   1765..2782    +  intron         chimeric intron: chimera between introns from chicken β-actin and rabbit β-globin
   2858..2891    +  protein_bind   FRT (minimal): supports FLP-mediated excision but not integration (Turan and Bode, 2011) FLP recombinase from the Saccharomyces cerevisiae 2μ plasmid
   2915..2948    -  protein_bind   loxP: Cre-mediated recombination occurs in the 8-bp core sequence (GCATACAT). Cre recombinase
   3009..3093    +  CDS            large T antigen (fragment): large T antigen from SV40 (simian virus 40)
   3116..3250    +  polyA_signal   SV40 poly(A) signal: SV40 polyadenylation signal
   3264..3347    +  CDS            large T antigen (fragment): large T antigen from SV40 (simian virus 40)
   3370..3504    +  polyA_signal   SV40 poly(A) signal: SV40 polyadenylation signal
   3518..3601    +  CDS            large T antigen (fragment): large T antigen from SV40 (simian virus 40)
   3624..3758    +  polyA_signal   SV40 poly(A) signal: SV40 polyadenylation signal
   3787..3820    -  protein_bind   loxP: Cre-mediated recombination occurs in the 8-bp core sequence (GCATACAT). Cre recombinase
   3934..4856    +  CDS            ChR2 (fragment): N-terminal fragment of channelrhodopsin-2 from the alga Chlamydomonas reinhardtii (Nagel et al., 2003) blue light-activated cation channel
   4876..5592    +  CDS            EYFP: EYFP is a basic (constitutively fluorescent) green/yellow fluorescent protein published in 1996, derived from Aequorea victoria. It is reported to be a very rapidly-maturing weak dimer with high acid sensitivity.
   5686..6274    +  misc_feature   WPRE: woodchuck hepatitis virus posttranscriptional regulatory element
   6298..6505    +  polyA_signal   bGH poly(A) signal: bovine growth hormone polyadenylation signal
   6523..6556    +  protein_bind   attB: minimal attB site for the φC31 integrase (Groth et al., 2000) phage φC31 integrase
   6578..7077    +  promoter       PGK promoter: mouse phosphoglycerate kinase 1 promoter
   7097..7130    +  protein_bind   FRT (minimal): supports FLP-mediated excision but not integration (Turan and Bode, 2011) FLP recombinase from the Saccharomyces cerevisiae 2μ plasmid
   7137..7940    +  CDS            NeoR/KanR: aminoglycoside phosphotransferase from Tn5; aph(3')-II (or nptII); confers resistance to neomycin, kanamycin, and G418 (Geneticin®)
   7950..8411    +  polyA_signal   PGK poly(A) signal: mouse phosphoglycerate kinase 1 polyadenylation signal
   8428..8466    +  protein_bind   phage φC31 attP (fragment): attachment site of phage φC31 phage φC31 integrase
   8475..12744   +  misc_feature   Rosa26 right arm: right homology arm from intron 1 of the mouse Rosa26 gene (Soriano, 1999)
  12756..12788   -  misc_feature   MCS (fragment): pBluescript multiple cloning site
  12793..13286   +  promoter       PGK promoter: mouse phosphoglycerate kinase 1 promoter
  13313..13882   +  CDS            DTA: diphteria toxin Fragment A; Corynebacterium diphtheriae tox
  13885..13957   +  CDS            small t antigen (fragment): SV40 (simian virus 40) small t antigen
  13959..14024   +  intron         small t intron: SV40 (simian virus 40) small t antigen intron
  14098..14322   +  polyA_signal   bGH poly(A) signal: bovine growth hormone polyadenylation signal
  14326..14347   +  promoter       SV40 promoter (fragment): SV40 enhancer and early promoter
  14352..14377   +  misc_feature   MCS (fragment): pBluescript multiple cloning site
  14390..14408   -  promoter       T3 promoter: promoter for bacteriophage T3 RNA polymerase
  14451..14473   -  protein_bind   lac operator (fragment): The lac repressor binds to the lac operator to inhibit transcription in E. coli. This inhibition can be relieved by adding lactose or isopropyl-β-D-thiogalactopyranoside (IPTG). lac repressor encoded by lacI
  14477..14507   -  promoter       lac promoter: promoter for the E. coli lac operon
  14522..14543   -  protein_bind   CAP binding site: CAP binding activates transcription in the presence of cAMP. E. coli catabolite activator protein
  14556..14648   -  CDS            lacI (fragment): lac repressor; lacI; The lac repressor binds to the lac operator to inhibit transcription in E. coli. This inhibition can be relieved by adding lactose or isopropyl-β-D-thiogalactopyranoside (IPTG).
  14831..15419   -  rep_origin     ori: high-copy-number ColE1/pMB1/pBR322/pUC origin of replication
  15590..16450   -  CDS            AmpR: β-lactamase; bla; confers resistance to ampicillin, carbenicillin, and related antibiotics
  16451..16555   -  promoter       AmpR promoter: bla
  16608..17036   -  rep_origin     f1 ori (sequence partly withheld): f1 bacteriophage origin of replication; arrow indicates direction of (+) strand synthesis
  17041..17196   -  CDS            lacZα (fragment): LacZα fragment of β-galactosidase; lacZ fragment
  17204..17222   +  promoter       T7 promoter: promoter for bacteriophage T7 RNA polymerase
