[The description below was written by a language model from this plasmid's Addgene catalogue record and pLannotate feature annotations shown in this document.]
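Description:
Ai32 is a mouse gene-targeting vector built on a Rosa26 targeting backbone with pBluescript-type plasmid sequences, designed to knock a Cre-dependent optogenetic reporter into intron 1 of the mouse Rosa26 locus by homologous recombination. In bacteria it is maintained through a high-copy ColE1/pUC origin with ampicillin resistance, and an f1 origin is also present. The payload lies between a short left Rosa26 homology arm of about 1.1 kb and a long right arm of about 4.3 kb. Outside the right arm sits a PGK-driven diphtheria toxin A cassette, which provides negative selection against random integrants. Positive selection in targeted cells comes from a PGK promoter–neomycin resistance–PGK poly(A) cassette, selected with G418.

The expression unit is driven by the CAG promoter (CMV enhancer, chicken β-actin promoter and chimeric intron). This is followed by a loxP-flanked stop cassette made of three tandem SV40 polyadenylation signals, which block transcription of the downstream coding sequence. Cre-mediated excision of the stop cassette permits expression of channelrhodopsin-2 carrying the H134R mutation, fused at its C terminus to EYFP. A WPRE enhances transcript expression and a bGH poly(A) signal terminates the unit.

The feature table also shows φC31 attB and attP sites bracketing the PGK-Neo cassette, which would permit integrase-mediated removal of the marker. One minimal FRT site lies upstream of the first loxP and another between the PGK promoter and the neomycin coding sequence; the record does not state their intended use.

The construct is used to generate mice in which Cre-expressing cell populations produce the blue-light-gated cation channel, allowing light-induced excitation, with EYFP fluorescence marking the expressing cells.
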