Addgene plasmid #34880: Ai32
Purpose: Cre-dependent expression of ChR2(H134R)-EYFP, for optogenetic excitation
Depositing lab: Hongkui Zeng. Depositing organization: Allen Institute. Publication: A toolbox of Cre-dependent optogenetic transgenic mice for light-induced activation and silencing. Madisen L, Mao T, Koch H, Zhuo JM, Berenyi A, Fujisawa S, Hsu YW, Garcia AJ 3rd, Gu X, Zanella S, Kidney J, Gu H, Mao Y, Hooks BM, Boyden ES, Buzsaki G, Ramirez JM, Jones AR, Svoboda K, Han X, Turner EE, Zeng H. Nat Neurosci. 2012 Mar 25;15(5):793-802. doi: 10.1038/nn.3078. PubMed 22446880.
Backbone
  Vector backbone: Rosa26 Targeting Vector
  Backbone size w/o insert (bp): 15567
  Vector type: Mouse Targeting
  Selectable markers: Neomycin (select with G418)
Growth in bacteria
  Bacterial resistance: Ampicillin, 100 μg/mL
  Growth temperature: 30°C
  Growth strain: Stbl2
  Copy number: High Copy
Gene/Insert
  Gene/Insert name: Floxed ChR2(H134R)-EYFP
  Species: Synthetic
  Insert size (bp): 1671
  Mutation: H134R in ChR2
  Promoter: CAG
  Tag / fusion protein: EYFP (C terminal on insert)
  Cloning method: Restriction Enzyme; 5′ cloning site MluI (destroyed during cloning); 3′ cloning site MluI (destroyed during cloning)
  Sequencing primers: 5′ pCAG-F, EGFP_C; 3′ MSCV_rev
Resource information
  A portion of this plasmid was derived from a plasmid made by: Backbone - Liqun Luo; ChR2(H134R)-G. Nagel and A. Gottschalk
Terms and licenses: Academic/Nonprofit Terms; Industry Terms: Not Available to Industry
How to cite: Ai32 was a gift from Hongkui Zeng (Addgene plasmid # 34880 ; http://n2t.net/addgene:34880 ; RRID:Addgene_34880)
