>Addgene plasmid #34880 | Ai32 | addgene partial sequence | sequence record 46752 | EGFP-N 5'-CGTCGCCGTCCAGCTCGACCAG-3'
CCTCAATCTCAGTGCCACCAATGTTCAATTTGGTGGTCTTGCGAATGTCGCCGTGGATGAGGATATGCTC
GTGGATCAGCACGCGCAGGTAGTGGCCGAGCAGACCCCAGCAGTTCTTCGACATCAGGTCAATGATGGTG
TGGCCGACGGTGGAGCCGTACACGCTCAGGACGCCGAAGCCCTCGGGGCCGAGGATGAACAGGATGGGGA
ACATACCCCATGATACGAAGAAGAGCCAAGCCATGCCAGTCACCACCTGGCGACACCGGCCCTTCGGCAC
GGTGTGGTAACCCTCGATGTAGGCCTTGGCAGCGTGAAAGAACGTGTTAGCACCATAACACAGACCCAGG
CAGAAGAAGATGACCTTGACGTATCCGGTGGCCATGGCGGAAGTGGCGCCCCACACAATTGTGCCAATAT
CAGACACAAGCAGACCCATGGTGCGCCTGCTGTAGTCGTTGGACAAGCCCGTCAGGTTTGACAGGCGAAT
GAGAATGACCGGGCAGGTGAGAAGCCACTCGGCGTAACGCAACCACTGGACGCGGTGGCCTGTGGCTAGA
TACAGCATGGACGGGTTCTTAAACTCGAAGAAGAACTCGAGAATCACCTTGACCATCTCGATAGCGCACA
CATAGATCTCCTCCCAGCCGCAGGTTGACTTCCATGTTTGGTAGGC
