>Addgene plasmid #34880 | Ai32 | addgene partial sequence | sequence record 49363 | hChR2-R2  5'-CGCAGTAACACTGGTCCTCA-3'
GTGGCAAGGCCGGCCAGGATTTAAATGGCGCGTAACCTAGGCGCGTTAAGTGCAACACGTGAAGGCCGGC
CGAATTCGATCTAGCTTGGGCTGCAGGTCGAGGGACCTAATAACTTCGTATAGCATACATTATACGAAGT
TATATTAAGGGTTCCGGATCAGCTTGATGGGGATCCAGACATGATAAGATACATTGATGAGTTTGGACAA
ACCACAACTAGAATGCAGTGAAAAAAATGCTTTATTTGTGAAATTTGTGATGCTATTGCTTTATTTGTAA
CCATTATAAGCTGCAATAAACAAGTTAACAACAACAATTGCATTCATTTTATGTTTCAGGTTCAGGGGGA
GGTGTGGGAGGTTTTTTAAAGCAAGTAAAACCTCTACAAATGTGGTATGGCTGATTATGATCCTCTAGAG
TCGCAGATCCAGACATGATAAGATACATTGATGAGTTTGGACAAACCACAACTAGAATGCAGTGAAAAAA
ATGCTTTATTTGTGAAATTTGTGATGCTATTGCTTTATTTGTAACCATTATAAGCTGCAATAAACAAGTT
AACAACAACAATTGCATTCATTTTATGTTTCANGTTCAGGGGGAGGTGTGGGAGGTTTTTTAAAGCAAGT
AAAACCTCTACAAATGTGGTATGGCTGATTATGATCCTCTAGAGTCGCAGATCCAGACATGATAAGATAC
ATTGATGAGTTTGGACAAACCACAACTAGAATGCAGTGAAAAAAATGCCTTTATTTGTGAAATTTGTGAT
GCTATTGCTTTATTTGTAAC
